>Addgene plasmid #206984 | pTRIPZ-NLS-PTEN | addgene full sequence | sequence record 408430 | Addgene NGS Result
TGGAAGGGCTAATTCACTCCCAAAGAAGACAAGATATCCTTGATCTGTGGATCTACCACACACAAGGCTA
CTTCCCTGATTAGCAGAACTACACACCAGGGCCAGGGGTCAGATATCCACTGACCTTTGGATGGTGCTAC
AAGCTAGTACCAGTTGAGCCAGATAAGGTAGAAGAGGCCAATAAAGGAGAGAACACCAGCTTGTTACACC
CTGTGAGCCTGCATGGGATGGATGACCCGGAGAGAGAAGTGTTAGAGTGGAGGTTTGACAGCCGCCTAGC
ATTTCATCACGTGGCCCGAGAGCTGCATCCGGAGTACTTCAAGAACTGCTGATATCGAGCTTGCTACAAG
GGACTTTCCGCTGGGGACTTTCCAGGGAGGCGTGGCCTGGGCGGGACTGGGGAGTGGCGAGCCCTCAGAT
CCTGCATATAAGCAGCTGCTTTTTGCCTGTACTGGGTCTCTCTGGTTAGACCAGATCTGAGCCTGGGAGC
TCTCTGGCTAACTAGGGAACCCACTGCTTAAGCCTCAATAAAGCTTGCCTTGAGTGCTTCAAGTAGTGTG
TGCCCGTCTGTTGTGTGACTCTGGTAACTAGAGATCCCTCAGACCCTTTTAGTCAGTGTGGAAAATCTCT
AGCAGTGGCGCCCGAACAGGGACTTGAAAGCGAAAGGGAAACCAGAGGAGCTCTCTCGACGCAGGACTCG
GCTTGCTGAAGCGCGCACGGCAAGAGGCGAGGGGCGGCGACTGGTGAGTACGCCAAAAATTTTGACTAGC
GGAGGCTAGAAGGAGAGAGATGGGTGCGAGAGCGTCAGTATTAAGCGGGGGAGAATTAGATCGCGATGGG
AAAAAATTCGGTTAAGGCCAGGGGGAAAGAAAAAATATAAATTAAAACATATAGTATGGGCAAGCAGGGA
GCTAGAACGATTCGCAGTTAATCCTGGCCTGTTAGAAACATCAGAAGGCTGTAGACAAATACTGGGACAG
CTACAACCATCCCTTCAGACAGGATCAGAAGAACTTAGATCATTATATAATACAGTAGCAACCCTCTATT
GTGTGCATCAAAGGATAGAGATAAAAGACACCAAGGAAGCTTTAGACAAGATAGAGGAAGAGCAAAACAA
AAGTAAGACCACCGCACAGCAAGCGGCCGGCCGCTGATCTTCAGACCTGGAGGAGGAGATATGAGGGACA
ATTGGAGAAGTGAATTATATAAATATAAAGTAGTAAAAATTGAACCATTAGGAGTAGCACCCACCAAGGC
AAAGAGAAGAGTGGTGCAGAGAGAAAAAAGAGCAGTGGGAATAGGAGCTTTGTTCCTTGGGTTCTTGGGA
GCAGCAGGAAGCACTATGGGCGCAGCGTCAATGACGCTGACGGTACAGGCCAGACAATTATTGTCTGGTA
TAGTGCAGCAGCAGAACAATTTGCTGAGGGCTATTGAGGCGCAACAGCATCTGTTGCAACTCACAGTCTG
GGGCATCAAGCAGCTCCAGGCAAGAATCCTGGCTGTGGAAAGATACCTAAAGGATCAACAGCTCCTGGGG
ATTTGGGGTTGCTCTGGAAAACTCATTTGCACCACTGCTGTGCCTTGGAATGCTAGTTGGAGTAATAAAT
CTCTGGAACAGATTTGGAATCACACGACCTGGATGGAGTGGGACAGAGAAATTAACAATTACACAAGCTT
AATACACTCCTTAATTGAAGAATCGCAAAACCAGCAAGAAAAGAATGAACAAGAATTATTGGAATTAGAT
AAATGGGCAAGTTTGTGGAATTGGTTTAACATAACAAATTGGCTGTGGTATATAAAATTATTCATAATGA
TAGTAGGAGGCTTGGTAGGTTTAAGAATAGTTTTTGCTGTACTTTCTATAGTGAATAGAGTTAGGCAGGG
ATATTCACCATTATCGTTTCAGACCCACCTCCCAACCCCGAGGGGACCCGACAGGCCCGAAGGAATAGAA
GAAGAAGGTGGAGAGAGAGACAGAGACAGATCCATTCGATTAGTGAACGGATCGGCACTGCGTGCGCCAA
TTCTGCAGACAAATGGCAGTATTCATCCACAATTTTAAAAGAAAAGGGGGGATTGGGGGGTACAGTGCAG
GGGAAAGAATAGTAGACATAATAGCAACAGACATACAAACTAAAGAATTACAAAAACAAATTACAAAAAT
TCAAAATTTTCGGGTTTATTACAGGGACAGCAGAGATCCAGTTTGGTTAGTACCGGGCCCGCTCTAGTCC
GGAATCAGTCCTGCTCCTCGGCCACGAAGTGCACGCAGTTGCCGGCCGGGTCGCGCAGGGCGAACTCCCG
CCCCCACGGCTGCTCGCCGATCTCGGTCATGGCCGGCCCGGAGGCGTCCCGGAAGTTCGTGGACACGACC
TCCGACCACTCGGCGTACAGCTCGTCCAGGCCGCGCACCCACACCCAGGCCAGGGTGTTGTCCGGCACCA
CCTGGTCCTGGACCGCGCTGATGAACAGGGTCACGTCGTCCCGGACCACACCGGCGAAGTCGTCCTCCAC
GAAGTCCCGGGAGAACCCGAGCCGGTCGGTCCAGAACTCGACCGCTCCGGCGACGTCGCGCGCGGTGAGC
ACCGGAACGGCACTGGTCAACTTGGCCATGGTGGCCCTCCTATAGTGAGTCGTATTATACTATGCCGATA
TACTATGCCGATGATTAATTGTCAACACGTGCTGCAGGTCCGAGGTTCTAGACGAGTTTACTCCCTATCA
GTGATAGAGAACGATGTCGAGTTTACTCCCTATCAGTGATAGAGAACGTATGTCGAGTTTACTCCCTATC
AGTGATAGAGAACGTATGTCGAGTTTACTCCCTATCAGTGATAGAGAACGTATGTCGAGTTTATCCCTAT
CAGTGATAGAGAACGTATGTCGAGTTTACTCCCTATCAGTGATAGAGAACGTATGTCGAGGTAGGCGTGT
ACGGTGGGAGGCCTATATAAGCAGAGCTCGTTTAGTGAACCGTCAGATCGCACCGGTGCCACCATGACAG
CCATCATCAAAGAGATCGTTAGCAGAAACAAAAGGAGATATCAAGAGGATGGATTCGACTTAGACTTGAC
CTATATTTATCCAAACATTATTGCTATGGGATTTCCTGCAGAAAGACTTGAAGGCGTATACAGGAACAAT
ATTGATGATGTAGTAAGGTTTTTGGATTCAAAGCATAAAAACCATTACAAGATATACAATCTTTGTGCTG
AAAGACATTATGACACCGCCAAATTTAATTGCAGAGTTGCACAATATCCTTTTGAAGACCATAACCCACC
ACAGCTAGAACTTATCAAACCCTTTTGTGAAGATCTTGACCAATGGCTAAGTGAAGATGACAATCATGTT
GCAGCAATTCACTGTAAAGCTGGAAAGGGACGAACTGGTGTAATGATATGTGCATATTTATTACATCGGG
GCAAATTTTTAAAGGCACAAGAGGCCCTAGATTTCTATGGGGAAGTAAGGACCAGAGACAAAAAGGGAGT
AACTATTCCCAGTCAGAGGCGCTATGTGTATTATTATAGCTACCTGTTAAAGAATCATCTGGATTATAGA
CCAGTGGCACTGTTGTTTCACAAGATGATGTTTGAAACTATTCCAATGTTCAGTGGCGGAACTTGCAATC
CTCAGTTTGTGGTCTGCCAGCTAAAGGTGAAGATATATTCCTCCAATTCAGGACCCACACGACGGGAAGA
CAAGTTCATGTACTTTGAGTTCCCTCAGCCGTTACCTGTGTGTGGTGATATCAAAGTAGAGTTCTTCCAC
AAACAGAACAAGATGCTAAAAAAGGACAAAATGTTTCACTTTTGGGTAAATACATTCTTCATACCAGGAC
CAGAGGAAACCTCAGAAAAAGTAGAAAATGGAAGTCTATGTGATCAAGAAATCGATAGCATTTGCAGTAT
AGAGCGTGCAGATAATGACAAGGAATATCTAGTACTTACTTTAACAAAAAATGATCTTGACAAAGCAAAT
AAAGACAAAGCCAACCGATACTTTTCTCCAAATTTTAAGGTGAAGCTGTACTTCACAAAAACAGTAGAGG
AGCCGTCAAATCCAGAGGCTAGCAGTTCAACTTCTGTAACACCAGATGTTAGTGACAATGAACCTGATCA
TTATAGATATTCTGACACCACTGACTCTGATCCAGAGAATGAACCTTTTGATGAAGATCAGCATACACAA
ATTACAAAAGTCCCTGCTGCCAAGCGCGTTAAACTAGACTGAACGCGTGGCCTCCGCGCCGGGTTTTGGC
GCCTCCCGCGGGCGCCCCCCTCCTCACGGCGAGCGCTGCCACGTCAGACGAAGGGCGCAGCGAGCGTCCT
GATCCTTCCGCCCGGACGCTCAGGACAGCGGCCCGCTGCTCATAAGACTCGGCCTTAGAACCCCAGTATC
AGCAGAAGGACATTTTAGGACGGGACTTGGGTGACTCTAGGGCACTGGTTTTCTTTCCAGAGAGCGGAAC
AGGCGAGGAAAAGTAGTCCCTTCTCGGCGATTCTGCGGAGGGATCTCCGTGGGGCGGTGAACGCCGATGA
TTATATAAGGACGCGCCGGGTGTGGCACAGCTAGTTCCGTCGCAGCCGGGATTTGGGTCGCGGTTCTTGT
TTGTGGATCGCTGTGATCGTCACTTGGTGAGTAGCGGGCTGCTGGGCTGGCCGGGGCTTTCGTGGCCGCC
GGGCCGCTCGGTGGGACGGAAGCGTGTGGAGAGACCGCCAAGGGCTGTAGTCTGGGTCCGCGAGCAAGGT
TGCCCTGAACTGGGGGTTGGGGGGAGCGCAGCAAAATGGCGGCTGTTCCCGAGTCTTGAATGGAAGACGC
TTGTGAGGCGGGCTGTGAGGTCGTTGAAACAAGGTGGGGGGCATGGTGGGCGGCAAGAACCCAAGGTCTT
GAGGCCTTCGCTAATGCGGGAAAGCTCTTATTCGGGTGAGATGGGCTGGGGCACCATCTGGGGACCCTGA
CGTGAAGTTTGTCACTGACTGGAGAACTCGGTTTGTCGTCTGTTGCGGGGGCGGCAGTTATGGCGGTGCC
GTTGGGCAGTGCACCCGTACCTTTGGGAGCGCGCGCCCTCGTCGTGTCGTGACGTCACCCGTTCTGTTGG
CTTATAATGCAGGGTGGGGCCACCTGCCGGTAGGTGTGCGGTAGGCTTTTCTCCGTCGCAGGACGCAGGG
TTCGGGCCTAGGGTAGGCTCTCCTGAATCGACAGGCGCCGGACCTCTGGTGAGGGGAGGGATAAGTGAGG
CGTCAGTTTCTTTGGTCGGTTTTATGTACCTATCTTCTTAAGTAGCTGAAGCTCCGGTTTTGAACTATGC
GCTCGGGGTTGGCGAGTGTGTTTTGTGAAGTTTTTTAGGCACCTTTTGAAATGTAATCATTTGGGTCAAT
ATGTAATTTTCAGTGTTAGACTAGTAAATTGTCCGCTAAATTCTGGCCGTTTTTGGCTTTTTTGTTAGAC
GCTAGCGGATCCATAACTTCGTATAGTATACATTATACGAAGTTATGCCACCATGTCTAGGCTGGACAAG
AGCAAAGTCATAAACGGAGCTCTGGAATTACTCAATGGTGTCGGTATCGAAGGCCTGACGACAAGGAAAC
TCGCTCAAAAGCTGGGAGTTGAGCAGCCTACCCTGTACTGGCACGTGAAGAACAAGCGGGCCCTGCTCGA
TGCCCTGCCAATCGAGATGCTGGACAGGCATCATACCCACTTCTGCCCCCTGGAAGGCGAGTCATGGCAA
GACTTTCTGCGGAACAACGCCAAGTCATACCGCTGTGCTCTCCTCTCACATCGCGACGGGGCTAAAGTGC
ATCTCGGCACCCGCCCAACAGAGAAACAGTACGAAACCCTGGAAAATCAGCTCGCGTTCCTGTGTCAGCA
AGGCTTCTCCCTGGAGAACGCACTGTACGCTCTGTCCGCCGTGGGCCACTTTACACTGGGCTGCGTATTG
GAGGAACAGGAGCATCAAGTAGCAAAAGAGGAAAGAGAGACACCTACCACCGATTCTATGCCCCCACTTC
TGAGACAAGCAATTGAGCTGTTCGACCGGCAGGGAGCCGAACCTGCCTTCCTTTTCGGCCTGGAACTAAT
CATATGTGGCCTGGAGAAACAGCTAAAGTGCGAAAGCGGCGGGCCGACCGACGCCCTTGACGATTTTGAC
TTAGACATGCTCCCAGCCGATGCCCTTGACGATTTTGACCTTGACATGCTCCCCGGGTAAATAACTTCGT
ATAGTATACATTATACGAAGTTATGGATCCGCGGCCGCAAATTCCGCCCCTCTCCCTCCCCCCCCCCTAA
CGTTACTGGCCGAAGCCGCTTGGAATAAGGCCGGTGTGCGTTTGTCTATATGTTATTTTCCACCATATTG
CCGTCTTTTGGCAATGTGAGGGCCCGGAAACCTGGCCCTGTCTTCTTGACGAGCATTCCTAGGGGTCTTT
CCCCTCTCGCCAAAGGAATGCAAGGTCTGTTGAATGTCGTGAAGGAAGCAGTTCCTCTGGAAGCTTCTTG
AAGACAAACAACGTCTGTAGCGACCCTTTGCAGGCAGCGGAACCCCCCACCTGGCGACAGGTGCCTCTGC
GGCCAAAAGCCACGTGTATAAGATACACCTGCAAAGGCGGCACAACCCCAGTGCCACGTTGTGAGTTGGA
TAGTTGTGGAAAGAGTCAAATGGCTCTCCTCAAGCGTATTCAACAAGGGGCTGAAGGATGCCCAGAAGGT
ACCCCATTGTATGGGATCTGATCTGGGGCCTCGGTGCACATGCTTTACATGTGTTTAGTCGAGGTTAAAA
AAACGTCTAGGCCCCCCGAACCACGGGGACGTGGTTTTCCTTTGAAAAACACGATAATACCATGGCCACC
GAGTACAAGCCCACGGTGCGCCTCGCCACCCGCGACGACGTCCCCCGGGCCGTACGCACCCTCGCCGCCG
CGTTCGCCGACTACCCCGCCACGCGCCACACCGTCGACCCGGACCGCCACATCGAGCGGGTCACCGAGCT
GCAAGAACTCTTCCTCACGCGCGTCGGGCTCGACATCGGCAAGGTGTGGGTCGCGGACGACGGCGCCGCG
GTGGCGGTCTGGACCACGCCGGAGAGCGTCGAAGCGGGGGCGGTGTTCGCCGAGATCGGCTCGCGCATGG
CCGAGTTGAGCGGTTCCCGGCTGGCCGCGCAGCAACAGATGGAAGGCCTCCTGGCGCCGCACCGGCCCAA
GGAGCCCGCGTGGTTCCTGGCCACCGTCGGCGTCTCGCCCGACCACCAGGGCAAGGGTCTGGGCAGCGCC
GTCGTGCTCCCCGGAGTGGAGGCGGCCGAGCGCGCTGGGGTGCCCGCCTTCCTGGAGACCTCCGCGCCCC
GCAACCTCCCCTTCTACGAGCGGCTCGGCTTCACCGTCACCGCCGACGTCGAGGTGCCCGAAGGACCGCG
CACCTGGTGCATGACCCGCAAGCCCGGTGCCTGAGTTCGCGTCTGGAACAATCAACCTCTGGATTACAAA
ATTTGTGAAAGATTGACTGGTATTCTTAACTATGTTGCTCCTTTTACGCTATGTGGATACGCTGCTTTAA
TGCCTTTGTATCATGCTATTGCTTCCCGTATGGCTTTCATTTTCTCCTCCTTGTATAAATCCTGGTTGCT
GTCTCTTTATGAGGAGTTGTGGCCCGTTGTCAGGCAACGTGGCGTGGTGTGCACTGTGTTTGCTGACGCA
ACCCCCACTGGTTGGGGCATTGCCACCACCTGTCAGCTCCTTTCCGGGACTTTCGCTTTCCCCCTCCCTA
TTGCCACGGCGGAACTCATCGCCGCCTGCCTTGCCCGCTGCTGGACAGGGGCTCGGCTGTTGGGCACTGA
CAATTCCGTGGTGTTGTCGGGGAAGCTGACGTCCTTTCCATGGCTGCTCGCCTGTGTTGCCACCTGGATT
CTGCGCGGGACGTCCTTCTGCTACGTCCCTTCGGCCCTCAATCCAGCGGACCTTCCTTCCCGCGGCCTGC
TGCCGGCTCTGCGGCCTCTTCCGCGTCTTCGCCTTCGCCCTCAGACGAGTCGGATCTCCCTTTGGGCCGC
CTCCCCGCCTGGAATTAATTCTGCAGTCGAGACCTAGAAAAACATGGAGCAATCACAAGTAGCAATACAG
CAGCTACCAATGCTGATTGTGCCTGGCTAGAAGCACAAGAGGAGGAGGAGGTGGGTTTTCCAGTCACACC
TCAGGTACCTTTAAGACCAATGACTTACAAGGCAGCTGTAGATCTTAGCCACTTTTTAAAAGAAAAGAGG
GGACTGGAAGGGCTAATTCACTCCCAACGAAGACAAGATCTGCTTTTTGCTTGTACTGGGTCTCTCTGGT
TAGACCAGATCTGAGCCTGGGAGCTCTCTGGCTAACTAGGGAACCCACTGCTTAAGCCTCAATAAAGCTT
GCCTTGAGTGCTTCAAGTAGTGTGTGCCCGTCTGTTGTGTGACTCTGGTAACTAGAGATCCCTCAGACCC
TTTTAGTCAGTGTGGAAAATCTCTAGCAGTAGTAGTTCATGTCATCTTATTATTCAGTATTTATAACTTG
CAAAGAAATGAATATCAGAGAGTGAGAGGCCTTGACATTGTTTAAACCCGCTGATCAGCCTCGACTGTGC
CTTCTAGTTGCCAGCCATCTGTTGTTTGCCCCTCCCCCGTGCCTTCCTTGACCCTGGAAGGTGCCACTCC
CACTGTCCTTTCCTAATAAAATGAGGAAATTGCATCGCATTGTCTGAGTAGGTGTCATTCTATTCTGGGG
GGTGGGGTGGGGCAGGACAGCAAGGGGGAGGATTGGGAAGACAATAGCAGGCATGCTGGGGATGCGGTGG
GCTCTATGGCTTCTGAGGCGGAAAGAACCAGCTGGGGCTCTAGGGGGTATCCCC
[124 nt withheld, positions 8875-8998]
C
[91 nt withheld, positions 9000-9090]
A
[49 nt withheld, positions 9092-9140]
CCTTTGACGTTGGAGTCCACGTTCTTT
[37 nt withheld, positions 9168-9204]
ACCCTATCTCGGTCTATTCTTTTGATTTATAAGGGATTTTGCCGATTTCGGCCTATTGGTTAAAAAATGA
GCTGATTTAACAAAAATTTAACGCGAATTAATTCTGTGGAATGTGTGTCAGTTAGGGTGTGGAAAGTCCC
CAGGCTCCCCAGCAGGCAGAAGTATGCAAAGCATGCATCTCAATTAGTCAGCAACCAGGTGTGGAAAGTC
CCCAGGCTCCCCAGCAGGCAGAAGTATGCAAAGCATGCATCTCAATTAGTCAGCAACCATAGTCCCGCCC
CTAACTCCGCCCATCCCGCCCCTAACTCCGCCCAGTTCCGCCCATTCTCCGCCCCATGGCTGACTAATTT
TTTTTATTTATGCAGAGGCCGAGGCCGCCTCTGCCTCTGAGCTATTCCAGAAGTAGTGAGGAGGCTTTTT
TGGAGGCCTAGGCTTTTGCAAAAAGCTCCCGGGAGCTTGTATATCCATTTTCGGATCTGATCAGCACGTG
ATGAAAAAGCCTGAACTCACCGCGACGTCTGTCGAGAAGTTTCTGATCGAAAAGTTCGACAGCGTCTCCG
ACCTGATGCAGCTCTCGGAGGGCGAAGAATCTCGTGCTTTCAGCTTCGATGTAGGAGGGCGTGGATATGT
CCTGCGGGTAAATAGCTGCGCCGATGGTTTCTACAAAGATCGTTATGTTTATCGGCACTTTGCATCGGCC
GCGCTCCCGATTCCGGAAGTGCTTGACATTGGGGAATTAATTCAGCGAGAGCCTGACCTATTGCATCTCC
CGCCGTGCACAGGGTGTCACGTTGCAAGACCTGCCTGAAACCGAACTGCCCGCTGTTCTGCAGCCGGTCG
CGGAGGCCATGGATGCGATCGCTGCGGCCGATCTTAGCCAGACGAGCGGGTTCGGCCCATTCGGACCGCA
AGGAATCGGTCAATACACTACATGGCGTGATTTCATATGCGCGATTGCTGATCCCCATGTGTATCACTGG
CAAACTGTGATGGACGACACCGTCAGTGCGTCCGTCGCGCAGGCTCTCGATGAGCTGATGCTTTGGGCCG
AGGACTGCCCCGAAGTCCGGCACCTCGTGCACGCGGATTTCGGCTCCAACAATGTCCTGACGGACAATGG
CCGCATAACAGCGGTCATTGACTGGAGCGAGGCGATGTTCGGGGATTCCCAATACGAGGTCGCCAACATC
TTCTTCTGGAGGCCGTGGTTGGCTTGTATGGAGCAGCAGACGCGCTACTTCGAGCGGAGGCATCCGGAGC
TTGCAGGATCGCCGCGGCTCCGGGCGTATATGCTCCGCATTGGTCTTGACCAACTCTATCAGAGCTTGGT
TGACGGCAATTTCGATGATGCAGCTTGGGCGCAGGGTCGATGCGACGCAATCGTCCGATCCGGAGCCGGG
ACTGTCGGGCGTACACAAATCGCCCGCAGAAGCGCGGCCGTCTGGACCGATGGCTGTGTAGAAGTACTCG
CCGATAGTGGAAACCGACGCCCCAGCACTCGTCCGAGGGCAAAGGAATAGCACGTGCTACGAGATTTCGA
TTCCACCGCCGCCTTCTATGAAAGGTTGGGCTTCGGAATCGTTTTCCGGGACGCCGGCTGGATGATCCTC
CAGCGCGGGGATCTCATGCTGGAGTTCTTCGCCCACCCCAACTTGTTTATTGCAGCTTATAATGGTTACA
AATAAAGCAATAGCATCACAAATTTCACAAATAAAGCATTTTTTTCACTGCATTCTAGTTGTGGTTTGTC
CAAACTCATCAATGTATCTTATCATGTCTGTATACCGTCGACCTCTAGCTAGAGCTTGGCGTAATCATGG
TCATAGCTGTTTCCTGTGTGAAATTGTTATCCGCTCACAATTCCACACAACATACGAGCCGGAAGCATAA
AGTGTAAAGCCTGGGGTGCCTAATGAGTGAGCTAACTCACATTAATTGCGTTGCGCTCACTGCCCGCTTT
CCAGTCGGGAAACCTGTCGTGCCAGCTGCATTAATGAATCGGCCAACGCGCGGGGAGAGGCGGTTTGCGT
ATTGGGCGCTCTTCCGCTTCCTCGCTCACTGACTCGCTGCGCTCGGTCGTTCGGCTGCGGCGAGCGGTAT
CAGCTCACTCAAAGGCGGTAATACGGTTATCCACAGAATCAGGGGATAACGCAGGAAAGAACATGTGAGC
AAAAGGCCAGCAAAAGGCCAGGAACCGTAAAAAGGCCGCGTTGCTGGCGTTTTTCCATAGGCTCCGCCCC
CCTGACGAGCATCACAAAAATCGACGCTCAAGTCAGAGGTGGCGAAACCCGACAGGACTATAAAGATACC
AGGCGTTTCCCCCTGGAAGCTCCCTCGTGCGCTCTCCTGTTCCGACCCTGCCGCTTACCGGATACCTGTC
CGCCTTTCTCCCTTCGGGAAGCGTGGCGCTTTCTCATAGCTCACGCTGTAGGTATCTCAGTTCGGTGTAG
GTCGTTCGCTCCAAGCTGGGCTGTGTGCACGAACCCCCCGTTCAGCCCGACCGCTGCGCCTTATCCGGTA
ACTATCGTCTTGAGTCCAACCCGGTAAGACACGACTTATCGCCACTGGCAGCAGCCACTGGTAACAGGAT
TAGCAGAGCGAGGTATGTAGGCGGTGCTACAGAGTTCTTGAAGTGGTGGCCTAACTACGGCTACACTAGA
AGAACAGTATTTGGTATCTGCGCTCTGCTGAAGCCAGTTACCTTCGGAAAAAGAGTTGGTAGCTCTTGAT
CCGGCAAACAAACCACCGCTGGTAGCGGTGGTTTTTTTGTTTGCAAGCAGCAGATTACGCGCAGAAAAAA
AGGATCTCAAGAAGATCCTTTGATCTTTTCTACGGGGTCTGACGCTCAGTGGAACGAAAACTCACGTTAA
GGGATTTTGGTCATGAGATTATCAAAAAGGATCTTCACCTAGATCCTTTTAAATTAAAAATGAAGTTTTA
AATCAATCTAAAGTATATATGAGTAAACTTGGTCTGACAGTTACCAATGCTTAATCAGTGAGGCACCTAT
CTCAGCGATCTGTCTATTTCGTTCATCCATAGTTGCCTGACTCCCCGTCGTGTAGATAACTACGATACGG
GAGGGCTTACCATCTGGCCCCAGTGCTGCAATGATACCGCGAGACCCACGCTCACCGGCTCCAGATTTAT
CAGCAATAAACCAGCCAGCCGGAAGGGCCGAGCGCAGAAGTGGTCCTGCAACTTTATCCGCCTCCATCCA
GTCTATTAATTGTTGCCGGGAAGCTAGAGTAAGTAGTTCGCCAGTTAATAGTTTGCGCAACGTTGTTGCC
ATTGCTACAGGCATCGTGGTGTCACGCTCGTCGTTTGGTATGGCTTCATTCAGCTCCGGTTCCCAACGAT
CAAGGCGAGTTACATGATCCCCCATGTTGTGCAAAAAAGCGGTTAGCTCCTTCGGTCCTCCGATCGTTGT
CAGAAGTAAGTTGGCCGCAGTGTTATCACTCATGGTTATGGCAGCACTGCATAATTCTCTTACTGTCATG
CCATCCGTAAGATGCTTTTCTGTGACTGGTGAGTACTCAACCAAGTCATTCTGAGAATAGTGTATGCGGC
GACCGAGTTGCTCTTGCCCGGCGTCAATACGGGATAATACCGCGCCACATAGCAGAACTTTAAAAGTGCT
CATCATTGGAAAACGTTCTTCGGGGCGAAAACTCTCAAGGATCTTACCGCTGTTGAGATCCAGTTCGATG
TAACCCACTCGTGCACCCAACTGATCTTCAGCATCTTTTACTTTCACCAGCGTTTCTGGGTGAGCAAAAA
CAGGAAGGCAAAATGCCGCAAAAAAGGGAATAAGGGCGACACGGAAATGTTGAATACTCATACTCTTCCT
TTTTCAATATTATTGAAGCATTTATCAGGGTTATTGTCTCATGAGCGGATACATATTTGAATGTATTTAG
AAAAATAAACAAATAGGGGTTCCGCGCACATTTCCCCGAAAAGTGCCACCTGACGTCGACGGATCGGGAG
ATCAACTTGTTTATTGCAGCTTATAATGGTTACAAATAAAGCAATAGCATCACAAATTTCACAAATAAAG
CATTTTTTTCACTGCATTCTAGTTGTGGTTTGTCCAAACTCATCAATGTATCTTATCATGTCTGGATCAA
CTGGATAACTCAAGCTAACCAAAATCATCCCAAACTTCCCACCCCATACCCTATTACCACTGCCAATTAC
CTGTGGTTTCATTTACTCTAAACCTGTGATTCCTCTGAATTATTTTCATTTTAAAGAAATTGTATTTGTT
AAATATGTACTACAAACTTAGTAGT
Features (pLannotate 1.2.2; 35 found; start..end, strand, type, name):
    377..634     +  LTR            5' LTR (truncated): truncated 5' long terminal repeat (LTR) from HIV-1
    681..806     +  misc_feature   HIV-1 Ψ: packaging signal of human immunodeficiency virus type 1
    790..1128    +  CDS            HIV-1 gag (fragment): gag protein from human immunodeficiency virus 1; gag
   1303..1536    +  misc_feature   RRE: The Rev response element (RRE) of HIV-1 allows for Rev-dependent mRNA export from the nucleus to the cytoplasm.
   1913..2013    +  CDS            Rev (fragment): human immunodeficiency virus 1 (HIV-1) Rev protein; rev; enhances nuclear export of unspliced and incompletely spliced viral mRNAs
   2063..2180    +  misc_feature   cPPT/CTS: central polypurine tract and central termination sequence of HIV-1
   2245..2619    -  CDS            BleoR: antibiotic-binding protein; Sh ble from Streptoalloteichus hindustanus; confers resistance to bleomycin, phleomycin, and Zeocin™
   2639..2686    -  promoter       EM7 promoter: synthetic bacterial promoter&nbsp
   2713..2991    +  promoter       tight TRE promoter (fragment): Tet-responsive promoter PTight, consisting of seven tet operator sequences followed by the minimal CMV promoter
   3004..4212    +  CDS            PTEN: PTEN_HUMAN - Also known as MMAC1, TEP1. Experimental evidence at protein level: Swiss-Prot protein existence level 1. [Isoform alpha]: Functional kinase, like isoform 1 it antagonizes the PI3K-AKT/PKB signaling pathway. Plays a role in mitochondrial energetic metabolism by promoting COX activity and ATP production, via collaboration with isoform 1 in increasing protein levels of PINK1. From Homo sapiens (Human).
   4249..5460    +  promoter       UbC promoter: human ubiquitin C promoter
   5473..5506    +  protein_bind   loxP511: Cre-mediated recombination occurs in the 8-bp core sequence (GTATACAT). loxP511 sites are compatible with each other, but incompatible with wild-type loxP sites. Cre recombinase
   5513..6220    +  CDS            rtTA3: reverse tetracycline transactivator 3 activates expression from Tet-responsive promoters in the presence of doxycycline
   6221..6254    +  protein_bind   loxP511: Cre-mediated recombination occurs in the 8-bp core sequence (GTATACAT). loxP511 sites are compatible with each other, but incompatible with wild-type loxP sites. Cre recombinase
   6277..6849    +  misc_feature   IRES: internal ribosome entry site (IRES) of the encephalomyocarditis virus (EMCV)
   6858..7454    +  CDS            PuroR: puromycin N-acetyltransferase; pac from Streptomyces alboniger; confers resistance to puromycin
   7470..8058    +  misc_feature   WPRE: woodchuck hepatitis virus posttranscriptional regulatory element
   8075..8263    +  CDS            nef (fragment): NEF_HV1Z2 - Experimental evidence at protein level: Swiss-Prot protein existence level 1. Extracellular Nef protein targets CD4(+) T-lymphocytes for apoptosis by interacting with CXCR4 surface receptors. From Human immunodeficiency virus type 1 group M subtype D (isolate Z2/CDC-Z34) (HIV-1).
   8265..8498    +  LTR            3' LTR (ΔU3): self-inactivating 3' long terminal repeat (LTR) from HIV-1
   8605..8829    +  polyA_signal   bGH poly(A) signal: bovine growth hormone polyadenylation signal
   8833..8854    +  promoter       SV40 promoter (fragment): SV40 enhancer and early promoter
   8875..9303    +  rep_origin     f1 ori (sequence partly withheld): f1 bacteriophage origin of replication; arrow indicates direction of (+) strand synthesis
   9317..9646    +  promoter       SV40 promoter: SV40 enhancer and early promoter
   9695..10724   +  CDS            HygR (fragment): aminoglycoside phosphotransferase from E. coli; aph(4)-Ia; confers resistance to hygromycin
  10734..10859   +  CDS            ble (fragment): BLE_KLEPN - Experimental evidence at protein level: Swiss-Prot protein existence level 1. Binding protein with a strong affinity to the bleomycin family of antibiotics. Binds to CL990; an antimitotic-antibiotic compound. From Klebsiella pneumoniae.
  10854..10975   +  polyA_signal   SV40 poly(A) signal: SV40 polyadenylation signal
  11046..11068   -  protein_bind   lac operator (fragment): The lac repressor binds to the lac operator to inhibit transcription in E. coli. This inhibition can be relieved by adding lactose or isopropyl-β-D-thiogalactopyranoside (IPTG). lac repressor encoded by lacI
  11072..11102   -  promoter       lac promoter: promoter for the E. coli lac operon
  11117..11138   -  protein_bind   CAP binding site: CAP binding activates transcription in the presence of cAMP. E. coli catabolite activator protein
  11151..11243   -  CDS            lacI (fragment): lac repressor; lacI; The lac repressor binds to the lac operator to inhibit transcription in E. coli. This inhibition can be relieved by adding lactose or isopropyl-β-D-thiogalactopyranoside (IPTG).
  11426..12014   -  rep_origin     ori: high-copy-number ColE1/pMB1/pBR322/pUC origin of replication
  12185..13045   -  CDS            AmpR: β-lactamase; bla; confers resistance to ampicillin, carbenicillin, and related antibiotics
  13046..13150   -  promoter       AmpR promoter: bla
  13198..13332   +  polyA_signal   SV40 poly(A) signal: SV40 polyadenylation signal
  13499..329     +  CDS            nef (fragment) (across the origin): NEF_HV1BR - Experimental evidence at protein level: Swiss-Prot protein existence level 1. Extracellular Nef protein targets CD4(+) T-lymphocytes for apoptosis by interacting with CXCR4 surface receptors (PubMed:14990729). From Human immunodeficiency virus type 1 group M subtype B (isolate BRU/LAI) (HIV-1).
