[The description below was written by a language model from this plasmid's Addgene catalogue record and pLannotate feature annotations shown in this document.]
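Description:
pTRIPZ-NLS-PTEN is a self-inactivating HIV-1-based lentiviral vector for doxycycline-inducible expression of human PTEN fused to a nuclear localisation signal in mammalian cells. It is built on the pTRIPZ backbone, from which the TurboRFP reporter and shRNA cloning site were removed; the PTEN cDNA was inserted between AgeI and MluI sites. In bacteria the plasmid replicates from a high-copy ColE1/pUC-type origin and is selected with ampicillin (AmpR). An f1 origin is also present, as is an EM7-driven bleomycin/Zeocin resistance gene lying within the viral region. The record lists the NLS as a C-terminal tag. The feature table annotates only the PTEN coding sequence, but the stated insert size is slightly larger than that, consistent with a short added signal.

The transfer cassette is flanked by a truncated 5' LTR and a ΔU3 3' LTR. It contains the Ψ packaging signal, the RRE for Rev-dependent RNA export, and the cPPT/CTS, which together allow packaging and transduction when helper functions are supplied in trans. A tight TRE promoter (tet operators plus a minimal CMV promoter) drives PTEN. Downstream, the human UbC promoter constitutively expresses rtTA3, flanked by loxP511 sites, followed by an EMCV IRES and the puromycin resistance gene, with a WPRE to enhance transcript expression. Both components of the Tet-On system therefore sit on one vector: transduced cells are selected with puromycin, and doxycycline lets rtTA3 activate the TRE. Outside the LTRs the annotation detects an SV40 promoter with fragments of hygromycin and bleomycin resistance genes, which appear to be backbone remnants. The associated work concerns the functions of nuclear PTEN in human prostate cancer cell lines.
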