Addgene plasmid #206984: pTRIPZ-NLS-PTEN
Purpose: Lentiviral vector for expressing doxycyclin-inducible cDNA of PTEN with NLS
Depositing lab: Ming Chen. Depositing organization: Duke University. Publication: Nuclear PTEN Regulates Thymidylate Biosynthesis in Human Prostate Cancer Cell Lines. Loh ZN, Wang ME, Wan C, Asara JM, Ji Z, Chen M. Metabolites. 2023 Aug 11;13(8):939. doi: 10.3390/metabo13080939. PubMed 37623882.
Backbone
  Vector backbone: pTRIPZ
  Backbone size w/o insert (bp): 13320
  Modifications to backbone: TurboRFP and shRNA cloning site were removed
  Vector type: Mammalian Expression, Lentiviral
  Selectable markers: Puromycin
Growth in bacteria
  Bacterial resistance: Ampicillin, 100 μg/mL
  Growth temperature: 37°C
  Growth strain: NEB Stable
  Copy number: Unknown
Gene/Insert
  Gene/Insert name: PTEN
  Species: H. sapiens (human)
  Insert size (bp): 1238
  Entrez Gene: PTEN (a.k.a. 10q23del, BZS, CWS1, DEC, GLM2, MHAM, MMAC1, PTEN1, PTENbeta, PTENgama, TEP1)
  Promoter: tet-on promoter
  Tag / fusion protein: NLS (C terminal on insert)
  Cloning method: Restriction Enzyme; 5′ cloning site AgeI (not destroyed); 3′ cloning site MluI (not destroyed)
  Sequencing primers: 5′ GTCGAGGTAGGCGTGTACG; 3′ TCGTCTGACGTGGCAGCGC
Terms and licenses: Academic/Nonprofit Terms; Industry Terms: Not Available to Industry
How to cite: pTRIPZ-NLS-PTEN was a gift from Ming Chen (Addgene plasmid # 206984 ; http://n2t.net/addgene:206984 ; RRID:Addgene_206984)
